LOCUS       Exported 9105 bp ds-DNA circular SYN 12-MAY-2021
DEFINITION  Express SaCas9 in bacteria with a 6xHis tag for purification.
ACCESSION   .
VERSION     .
KEYWORDS    p6XHis_NLS-SaCas9
SOURCE      synthetic DNA construct
  ORGANISM  synthetic DNA construct
REFERENCE   1 (bases 1 to 9105)
  AUTHORS   Soares Medeiros LC, South L, Peng D, Bustamante JM, Wang W,
            Bunkofske M, Perumal N, Sanchez-Valdez F, Tarleton RL
  TITLE     Rapid, Selection-Free, High-Efficiency Genome Editing in Protozoan
            Parasites Using CRISPR-Cas9 Ribonucleoproteins.
  JOURNAL   MBio. 2017 Nov 7;8(6). pii: e01788-17. doi: 10.1128/mBio.01788-17.
  PUBMED    29114029
REFERENCE   2 (bases 1 to 9105)
  AUTHORS   .
  TITLE     Direct Submission
  JOURNAL   Exported May 12, 2021 from SnapGene Server 1.1.58
            http://www.snapgene.com
FEATURES             Location/Qualifiers
     source          1..9105
                     /organism="synthetic DNA construct"
                     /mol_type="other DNA"
     rep_origin      28..483
                     /direction=RIGHT
                     /label=f1 ori
                     /note="f1 bacteriophage origin of replication; arrow
                     indicates direction of (+) strand synthesis"
     primer_bind     complement(115..134)
                     /label=F1ori-R
                     /note="F1 origin, reverse primer"
     primer_bind     325..346
                     /label=F1ori-F
                     /note="F1 origin, forward primer"
     promoter        509..613
                     /gene="bla"
                     /label=AmpR promoter
     CDS             614..1474
                     /codon_start=1
                     /gene="bla"
                     /product="beta-lactamase"
                     /label=AmpR
                     /note="confers resistance to ampicillin, carbenicillin, and
                     related antibiotics"
                     /translation="MSIQHFRVALIPFFAAFCLPVFAHPETLVKVKDAEDQLGARVGYI
                     ELDLNSGKILESFRPEERFPMMSTFKVLLCGAVLSRIDAGQEQLGRRIHYSQNDLVEYS
                     PVTEKHLTDGMTVRELCSAAITMSDNTAANLLLTTIGGPKELTAFLHNMGDHVTRLDRW
                     EPELNEAIPNDERDTTMPAAMATTLRKLLTGELLTLASRQQLIDWMEADKVAGPLLRSA
                     LPAGWFIADKSGAGERGSRGIIAALGPDGKPSRIVVIYTTGSQATMDERNRQIAEIGAS
                     LIKHW"
     primer_bind     complement(832..851)
                     /label=Amp-R
                     /note="Ampicillin resistance gene, reverse primer"
     rep_origin      1645..2233
                     /direction=RIGHT
                     /label=ori
                     /note="high-copy-number ColE1/pMB1/pBR322/pUC origin of
                     replication"
     primer_bind     2134..2153
                     /label=pBR322ori-F
                     /note="pBR322 origin, forward primer"
     primer_bind     2387..2404
                     /label=L4440
                     /note="L4440 vector, forward primer"
     misc_feature    2419..2558
                     /label=bom
                     /note="basis of mobility region from pBR322"
     primer_bind     complement(2484..2503)
                     /label=pRS-marker
                     /note="pRS vectors, use to sequence yeast selectable
                     marker"
     primer_bind     2644..2666
                     /label=pGEX 3'
                     /note="pGEX vectors, reverse primer"
     CDS             complement(2660..2851)
                     /codon_start=1
                     /gene="rop"
                     /product="Rop protein, which maintains plasmids at low copy
                     number"
                     /label=rop
                     /translation="MTKQEKTALNMARFIRSQTLTLLEKLNELDADEQADICESLHDHA
                     DELYRSCLARFGDDGENL"
     CDS             complement(3660..4742)
                     /codon_start=1
                     /gene="lacI"
                     /product="lac repressor"
                     /label=lacI
                     /note="The lac repressor binds to the lac operator to
                     inhibit transcription in E. coli. This inhibition can be
                     relieved by adding lactose or
                     isopropyl-beta-D-thiogalactopyranoside (IPTG)."
                     /translation="MKPVTLYDVAEYAGVSYQTVSRVVNQASHVSAKTREKVEAAMAEL
                     NYIPNRVAQQLAGKQSLLIGVATSSLALHAPSQIVAAIKSRADQLGASVVVSMVERSGV
                     EACKAAVHNLLAQRVSGLIINYPLDDQDAIAVEAACTNVPALFLDVSDQTPINSIIFSH
                     EDGTRLGVEHLVALGHQQIALLAGPLSSVSARLRLAGWHKYLTRNQIQPIAEREGDWSA
                     MSGFQQTMQMLNEGIVPTAMLVANDQMALGAMRAITESGLRVGADISVVGYDDTEDSSC
                     YIPPLTTIKQDFRLLGQTSVDRLLQLSQGQAVKGNQLLPVSLVKRKTTLAPNTQTASPR
                     ALADSLMQLARQVSRLESGQ"
     primer_bind     4704..4723
                     /label=LacI-R
                     /note="LacI, reverse primer"
     promoter        complement(4743..4820)
                     /gene="lacI"
                     /label=lacI promoter
     primer_bind     5026..5045
                     /label=pBRrevBam
                     /note="pBR322 vectors, tet region, downstream of BamHI,
                     reverse primer"
     primer_bind     5133..5152
                     /label=T7
                     /note="T7 promoter, forward primer"
     promoter        5133..5151
                     /label=T7 promoter
                     /note="promoter for bacteriophage T7 RNA polymerase"
     protein_bind    5152..5176
                     /label=lac operator
                     /bound_moiety="lac repressor encoded by lacI"
                     /note="The lac repressor binds to the lac operator to
                     inhibit transcription in E. coli. This inhibition can be
                     relieved by adding lactose or
                     isopropyl-beta-D-thiogalactopyranoside (IPTG)."
     RBS             5191..5213
                     /note="efficient ribosome binding site from bacteriophage
                     T7 gene 10 (Olins and Rangwala, 1989)"
     CDS             5221..5547
                     /codon_start=1
                     /gene="trxA"
                     /product="E. coli thioredoxin"
                     /label=TrxA
                     /translation="MSDKIIHLTDDSFDTDVLKADGAILVDFWAEWCGPCKMIAPILDE
                     IADEYQGKLTVAKLNIDQNPGTAPKYGIRGIPTLLLFKNGEVAATKVGALSKGQLKEFL
                     DANLA"
     CDS             5569..5586
                     /codon_start=1
                     /product="6xHis affinity tag"
                     /label=6xHis
                     /translation="HHHHHH"
     CDS             5596..5613
                     /codon_start=1
                     /product="thrombin recognition and cleavage site"
                     /label=thrombin site
                     /translation="LVPRGS"
     CDS             5620..5664
                     /codon_start=1
                     /product="affinity and epitope tag derived from pancreatic
                     ribonuclease A"
                     /label=S-Tag
                     /translation="KETAAAKFERQHMDS"
     CDS             5680..5694
                     /codon_start=1
                     /product="enterokinase recognition and cleavage site"
                     /label=enterokinase site
                     /translation="DDDDK"
     CDS             5698..5718
                     /codon_start=1
                     /product="nuclear localization signal of SV40 (simian virus
                     40) large T antigen"
                     /label=SV40 NLS
                     /translation="PKKKRKV"
     CDS             5728..8889
                     /codon_start=1
                     /product="Cas9 endonuclease from the Staphylococcus aureus
                     Type II CRISPR/Cas system"
                     /label=SaCas9
                     /note="generates RNA-guided double strand breaks in DNA"
                     /translation="MKRNYILGLDIGITSVGYGIIDYETRDVIDAGVRLFKEANVENNE
                     GRRSKRGARRLKRRRRHRIQRVKKLLFDYNLLTDHSELSGINPYEARVKGLSQKLSEEE
                     FSAALLHLAKRRGVHNVNEVEEDTGNELSTKEQISRNSKALEEKYVAELQLERLKKDGE
                     VRGSINRFKTSDYVKEAKQLLKVQKAYHQLDQSFIDTYIDLLETRRTYYEGPGEGSPFG
                     WKDIKEWYEMLMGHCTYFPEELRSVKYAYNADLYNALNDLNNLVITRDENEKLEYYEKF
                     QIIENVFKQKKKPTLKQIAKEILVNEEDIKGYRVTSTGKPEFTNLKVYHDIKDITARKE
                     IIENAELLDQIAKILTIYQSSEDIQEELTNLNSELTQEEIEQISNLKGYTGTHNLSLKA
                     INLILDELWHTNDNQIAIFNRLKLVPKKVDLSQQKEIPTTLVDDFILSPVVKRSFIQSI
                     KVINAIIKKYGLPNDIIIELAREKNSKDAQKMINEMQKRNRQTNERIEEIIRTTGKENA
                     KYLIEKIKLHDMQEGKCLYSLEAIPLEDLLNNPFNYEVDHIIPRSVSFDNSFNNKVLVK
                     QEENSKKGNRTPFQYLSSSDSKISYETFKKHILNLAKGKGRISKTKKEYLLEERDINRF
                     SVQKDFINRNLVDTRYATRGLMNLLRSYFRVNNLDVKVKSINGGFTSFLRRKWKFKKER
                     NKGYKHHAEDALIIANADFIFKEWKKLDKAKKVMENQMFEEKQAESMPEIETEQEYKEI
                     FITPHQIKHIKDFKDYKYSHRVDKKPNRELINDTLYSTRKDDKGNTLIVNNLNGLYDKD
                     NDKLKKLINKSPEKLLMYHHDPQTYQKLKLIMEQYGDEKNPLYKYYEETGNYLTKYSKK
                     DNGPVIKKIKYYGNKLNAHLDITDDYPNSRNKVVKLSLKPYRFDVYLDNGVYKFVTVKN
                     LDVIKKENYYEVNSKCYEEAKKLKKISNQAEFIASFYNNDLIKINGELYRVIGVNNDLL
                     NRIEVNMIDITYREYLENMNDKRPPRIIKTIASKTQSIKKYSTDILGNLYEVKSKKHPQ
                     IIKKG"
     CDS             8965..8982
                     /codon_start=1
                     /product="6xHis affinity tag"
                     /label=6xHis
                     /translation="HHHHHH"
     primer_bind     complement(9035..9053)
                     /label=T7 Term
                     /note="T7 terminator, reverse primer"
     terminator      9049..9096
                     /label=T7 terminator
                     /note="transcription terminator for bacteriophage T7 RNA
                     polymerase"
ORIGIN
        1 ggaactatat ccggattggc gaatgggnnn nnnnnnnnnn nnnnnnnnnn nnnnnnnnnn
       61 nnnnnnnnnn nnnnnnnnnn nnnnnnnnnn nnnnnnnnnn nnnnnnnnnn nnnnnnnnnn
      121 nnnnnnnnnn nnnnnnnnnn nnnnnnnnnn ncnnnnnnnn nnnnnnnnnn nnnnnnnnnn
      181 nnnnnnnnnn nnnnnnnnnn nnnnnnnnnn nnnnnnnnnn nnnnnnnnnn nnnnnnnnnn
      241 nnnannnnnn nnnnnnnnnn nnnnnnnnnn nnnnnnnnnn nnnnnnnnnn nnncctttga
      301 cgttggagtc cacgttcttt aatagtggac tcttgttcca aactggaaca acactcaacc
      361 ctatctcggt ctattctttt gatttataag ggattttgcc gatttcggcc tattggttaa
      421 aaaatgagct gatttaacaa aaatttaacg cgaattttaa caaaatatta acgcttacaa
      481 tttaggtggc acttttcggg gaaatgtgcg cggaacccct atttgtttat ttttctaaat
      541 acattcaaat atgtatccgc tcatgagaca ataaccctga taaatgcttc aataatattg
      601 aaaaaggaag agtatgagta ttcaacattt ccgtgtcgcc cttattccct tttttgcggc
      661 attttgcctt cctgtttttg ctcacccaga aacgctggtg aaagtaaaag atgctgaaga
      721 tcagttgggt gcacgagtgg gttacatcga actggatctc aacagcggta agatccttga
      781 gagttttcgc cccgaagaac gttttccaat gatgagcact tttaaagttc tgctatgtgg
      841 cgcggtatta tcccgtattg acgccgggca agagcaactc ggtcgccgca tacactattc
      901 tcagaatgac ttggttgagt actcaccagt cacagaaaag catcttacgg atggcatgac
      961 agtaagagaa ttatgcagtg ctgccataac catgagtgat aacactgcgg ccaacttact
     1021 tctgacaacg atcggaggac cgaaggagct aaccgctttt ttgcacaaca tgggggatca
     1081 tgtaactcgc cttgatcgtt gggaaccgga gctgaatgaa gccataccaa acgacgagcg
     1141 tgacaccacg atgcctgcag caatggcaac aacgttgcgc aaactattaa ctggcgaact
     1201 acttactcta gcttcccggc aacaattaat agactggatg gaggcggata aagttgcagg
     1261 accacttctg cgctcggccc ttccggctgg ctggtttatt gctgataaat ctggagccgg
     1321 tgagcgtggg tctcgcggta tcattgcagc actggggcca gatggtaagc cctcccgtat
     1381 cgtagttatc tacacgacgg ggagtcaggc aactatggat gaacgaaata gacagatcgc
     1441 tgagataggt gcctcactga ttaagcattg gtaactgtca gaccaagttt actcatatat
     1501 actttagatt gatttaaaac ttcattttta atttaaaagg atctaggtga agatcctttt
     1561 tgataatctc atgaccaaaa tcccttaacg tgagttttcg ttccactgag cgtcagaccc
     1621 cgtagaaaag atcaaaggat cttcttgaga tccttttttt ctgcgcgtaa tctgctgctt
     1681 gcaaacaaaa aaaccaccgc taccagcggt ggtttgtttg ccggatcaag agctaccaac
     1741 tctttttccg aaggtaactg gcttcagcag agcgcagata ccaaatactg tccttctagt
     1801 gtagccgtag ttaggccacc acttcaagaa ctctgtagca ccgcctacat acctcgctct
     1861 gctaatcctg ttaccagtgg ctgctgccag tggcgataag tcgtgtctta ccgggttgga
     1921 ctcaagacga tagttaccgg ataaggcgca gcggtcgggc tgaacggggg gttcgtgcac
     1981 acagcccagc ttggagcgaa cgacctacac cgaactgaga tacctacagc gtgagctatg
     2041 agaaagcgcc acgcttcccg aagggagaaa ggcggacagg tatccggtaa gcggcagggt
     2101 cggaacagga gagcgcacga gggagcttcc agggggaaac gcctggtatc tttatagtcc
     2161 tgtcgggttt cgccacctct gacttgagcg tcgatttttg tgatgctcgt caggggggcg
     2221 gagcctatgg aaaaacgcca gcaacgcggc ctttttacgg ttcctggcct tttgctggcc
     2281 ttttgctcac atgttctttc ctgcgttatc ccctgattct gtggataacc gtattaccgc
     2341 ctttgagtga gctgataccg ctcgccgcag ccgaacgacc gagcgcagcg agtcagtgag
     2401 cgaggaagcg gaagagcgcc tgatgcggta ttttctcctt acgcatctgt gcggtatttc
     2461 acaccgcaat ggtgcactct cagtacaatc tgctctgatg ccgcatagtt aagccagtat
     2521 acactccgct atcgctacgt gactgggtca tggctgcgcc ccgacacccg ccaacacccg
     2581 ctgacgcgcc ctgacgggct tgtctgctcc cggcatccgc ttacagacaa gctgtgaccg
     2641 tctccgggag ctgcatgtgt cagaggtttt caccgtcatc accgaaacgc gcgaggcagc
     2701 tgcggtaaag ctcatcagcg tggtcgtgaa gcgattcaca gatgtctgcc tgttcatccg
     2761 cgtccagctc gttgagtttc tccagaagcg ttaatgtctg gcttctgata aagcgggcca
     2821 tgttaagggc ggttttttcc tgtttggtca ctgatgcctc cgtgtaaggg ggatttctgt
     2881 tcatgggggt aatgataccg atgaaacgag agaggatgct cacgatacgg gttactgatg
     2941 atgaacatgc ccggttactg gaacgttgtg agggtaaaca actggcggta tggatgcggc
     3001 gggaccagag aaaaatcact cagggtcaat gccagcgctt cgttaataca gatgtaggtg
     3061 ttccacaggg tagccagcag catcctgcga tgcagatccg gaacataatg gtgcagggcg
     3121 ctgacttccg cgtttccaga ctttacgaaa cacggaaacc gaagaccatt catgttgttg
     3181 ctcaggtcgc agacgttttg cagcagcagt cgcttcacgt tcgctcgcgt atcggtgatt
     3241 cattctgcta accagtaagg caaccccgcc agcctagccg ggtcctcaac gacaggagca
     3301 cgatcatgcg cacccgtggg gccgccatgc cggcgataat ggcctgcttc tcgccgaaac
     3361 gtttggtggc gggaccagtg acgaaggctt gagcgagggc gtgcaagatt ccgaataccg
     3421 caagcgacag gccgatcatc gtcgcgctcc agcgaaagcg gtcctcgccg aaaatgaccc
     3481 agagcgctgc cggcacctgt cctacgagtt gcatgataaa gaagacagtc ataagtgcgg
     3541 cgacgatagt catgccccgc gcccaccgga aggagctgac tgggttgaag gctctcaagg
     3601 gcatcggtcg agatcccggt gcctaatgag tgagctaact tacattaatt gcgttgcgct
     3661 cactgcccgc tttccagtcg ggaaacctgt cgtgccagct gcattaatga atcggccaac
     3721 gcgcggggag aggcggtttg cgtattgggc gccagggtgg tttttctttt caccagtgag
     3781 acgggcaaca gctgattgcc cttcaccgcc tggccctgag agagttgcag caagcggtcc
     3841 acgctggttt gccccagcag gcgaaaatcc tgtttgatgg tggttaacgg cgggatataa
     3901 catgagctgt cttcggtatc gtcgtatccc actaccgaga tgtccgcacc aacgcgcagc
     3961 ccggactcgg taatggcgcg cattgcgccc agcgccatct gatcgttggc aaccagcatc
     4021 gcagtgggaa cgatgccctc attcagcatt tgcatggttt gttgaaaacc ggacatggca
     4081 ctccagtcgc cttcccgttc cgctatcggc tgaatttgat tgcgagtgag atatttatgc
     4141 cagccagcca gacgcagacg cgccgagaca gaacttaatg ggcccgctaa cagcgcgatt
     4201 tgctggtgac ccaatgcgac cagatgctcc acgcccagtc gcgtaccgtc ttcatgggag
     4261 aaaataatac tgttgatggg tgtctggtca gagacatcaa gaaataacgc cggaacatta
     4321 gtgcaggcag cttccacagc aatggcatcc tggtcatcca gcggatagtt aatgatcagc
     4381 ccactgacgc gttgcgcgag aagattgtgc accgccgctt tacaggcttc gacgccgctt
     4441 cgttctacca tcgacaccac cacgctggca cccagttgat cggcgcgaga tttaatcgcc
     4501 gcgacaattt gcgacggcgc gtgcagggcc agactggagg tggcaacgcc aatcagcaac
     4561 gactgtttgc ccgccagttg ttgtgccacg cggttgggaa tgtaattcag ctccgccatc
     4621 gccgcttcca ctttttcccg cgttttcgca gaaacgtggc tggcctggtt caccacgcgg
     4681 gaaacggtct gataagagac accggcatac tctgcgacat cgtataacgt tactggtttc
     4741 acattcacca ccctgaattg actctcttcc gggcgctatc atgccatacc gcgaaaggtt
     4801 ttgcgccatt cgatggtgtc cgggatctcg acgctctccc ttatgcgact cctgcattag
     4861 gaagcagccc agtagtaggt tgaggccgtt gagcaccgcc gccgcaagga atggtgcatg
     4921 caaggagatg gcgcccaaca gtcccccggc cacggggcct gccaccatac ccacgccgaa
     4981 acaagcgctc atgagcccga agtggcgagc ccgatcttcc ccatcggtga tgtcggcgat
     5041 ataggcgcca gcaaccgcac ctgtggcgcc ggtgatgccg gccacgatgc gtccggcgta
     5101 gaggatcgag atcgatctcg atcccgcgaa attaatacga ctcactatag gggaattgtg
     5161 agcggataac aattcccctc tagaaataat tttgtttaac tttaagaagg agatatacat
     5221 atgagcgata aaattattca cctgactgac gacagttttg acacggatgt actcaaagcg
     5281 gacggggcga tcctcgtcga tttctgggca gagtggtgcg gtccgtgcaa aatgatcgcc
     5341 ccgattctgg atgaaatcgc tgacgaatat cagggcaaac tgaccgttgc aaaactgaac
     5401 atcgatcaaa accctggcac tgcgccgaaa tatggcatcc gtggtatccc gactctgctg
     5461 ctgttcaaaa acggtgaagt ggcggcaacc aaagtgggtg cactgtctaa aggtcagttg
     5521 aaagagttcc tcgacgctaa cctggccggt tctggttctg gccatatgca ccatcatcat
     5581 catcattctt ctggtctggt gccacgcggt tctggtatga aagaaaccgc tgctgctaaa
     5641 ttcgaacgcc agcacatgga cagcccagat ctgggtaccg atgacgacga caagatgccg
     5701 aagaaaaagc gcaaggtcga agcgtccatg aaaaggaact acattctggg gctggacatc
     5761 gggattacaa gcgtggggta tgggattatt gactatgaaa caagggacgt gatcgacgca
     5821 ggcgtcagac tgttcaagga ggccaacgtg gaaaacaatg agggacggag aagcaagagg
     5881 ggagccaggc gcctgaaacg acggagaagg cacagaatcc agagggtgaa gaaactgctg
     5941 ttcgattaca acctgctgac cgaccattct gagctgagtg gaattaatcc ttatgaagcc
     6001 agggtgaaag gcctgagtca gaagctgtca gaggaagagt tttccgcagc tctgctgcac
     6061 ctggctaagc gccgaggagt gcataacgtc aatgaggtgg aagaggacac cggcaacgag
     6121 ctgtctacaa aggaacagat ctcacgcaat agcaaagctc tggaagagaa gtatgtcgca
     6181 gagctacagc tggaacggct gaagaaagat ggcgaggtga gagggtcaat taataggttc
     6241 aagacaagcg actacgtcaa agaagccaag cagctgctga aagtgcagaa ggcttaccac
     6301 cagctggatc agagcttcat cgatacttat atcgacctgc tggagactcg gagaacctac
     6361 tatgagggac caggagaagg gagccccttc ggatggaaag acatcaagga atggtacgag
     6421 atgctgatgg gacattgcac ctattttcca gaagagctga gaagcgtcaa gtacgcttat
     6481 aacgcagatc tgtacaacgc cctgaatgac ctgaacaacc tggtcatcac cagggatgaa
     6541 aacgagaaac tggaatacta tgagaagttc cagatcatcg aaaacgtgtt taagcagaag
     6601 aaaaagccta cactgaaaca gattgctaag gagatcctgg tcaacgaaga ggacatcaag
     6661 ggctaccggg tgacaagcac tggaaaacca gagttcacca atctgaaagt gtatcacgat
     6721 attaaggaca tcacagcacg gaaagaaatc attgagaacg ccgaactgct ggatcagatt
     6781 gctaagatcc tgactatcta ccagagttcc gaggacatcc aggaagagct gactaacctg
     6841 aacagcgagc tgacccagga agagatcgaa cagattagta atctgaaggg gtacaccgga
     6901 acacacaacc tgtccctgaa agctatcaat ctgattctgg atgagctgtg gcatacaaac
     6961 gacaatcaga ttgcaatctt taaccggctg aagctggtac caaaaaaggt ggacctgagt
     7021 cagcagaaag agatcccaac cacactggtg gacgatttca ttctgtcacc cgtggtcaag
     7081 cggagcttca tccagagcat caaagtgatc aacgccatca tcaagaagta cggcctgccc
     7141 aatgatatca ttatcgagct ggctagggag aagaacagca aggacgcaca gaagatgatc
     7201 aatgagatgc agaaacgaaa ccggcagacc aatgaacgca ttgaagagat tatccgaact
     7261 accgggaaag agaacgcaaa gtacctgatt gaaaaaatca agctgcacga tatgcaggag
     7321 ggaaagtgtc tgtattctct ggaggccatc cccctggagg acctgctgaa caatccattc
     7381 aactacgagg tcgatcatat tatccccaga agcgtgtcct tcgacaattc ctttaacaac
     7441 aaggtgctgg tcaagcagga agagaactct aaaaagggca ataggactcc tttccagtac
     7501 ctgtctagtt cagattccaa gatctcttac gaaaccttta aaaagcacat tctgaatctg
     7561 gccaaaggaa agggccgcat cagcaagacc aaaaaggagt acctgctgga agagcgggac
     7621 atcaacagat tctccgtcca gaaggatttt attaaccgga atctggtgga cacaagatac
     7681 gctactcgcg gcctgatgaa tctgctgcga tcctatttcc gggtgaacaa tctggatgtg
     7741 aaagtcaagt ccatcaacgg cgggttcaca tcttttctga ggcgcaaatg gaagtttaaa
     7801 aaggagcgca acaaagggta caagcaccat gccgaagatg ctctgattat cgcaaatgcc
     7861 gacttcatct ttaaggagtg gaaaaagctg gacaaagcca agaaagtgat ggagaaccag
     7921 atgttcgaag agaagcaggc cgaatctatg cccgaaatcg agacagaaca ggagtacaag
     7981 gagattttca tcactcctca ccagatcaag catatcaagg atttcaagga ctacaagtac
     8041 tctcaccggg tggataaaaa gcccaacaga gagctgatca atgacaccct gtatagtaca
     8101 agaaaagacg ataaggggaa taccctgatt gtgaacaatc tgaacggact gtacgacaaa
     8161 gataatgaca agctgaaaaa gctgatcaac aaaagtcccg agaagctgct gatgtaccac
     8221 catgatcctc agacatatca gaaactgaag ctgattatgg agcagtacgg cgacgagaag
     8281 aacccactgt ataagtacta tgaagagact gggaactacc tgaccaagta tagcaaaaag
     8341 gataatggcc ccgtgatcaa gaagatcaag tactatggga acaagctgaa tgcccatctg
     8401 gacatcacag acgattaccc taacagtcgc aacaaggtgg tcaagctgtc actgaagcca
     8461 tacagattcg atgtctatct ggacaacggc gtgtataaat ttgtgactgt caagaatctg
     8521 gatgtcatca aaaaggagaa ctactatgaa gtgaatagca agtgctacga agaggctaaa
     8581 aagctgaaaa agattagcaa ccaggcagag ttcatcgcct ccttttacaa caacgacctg
     8641 attaagatca atggcgaact gtatagggtc atcggggtga acaatgatct gctgaaccgc
     8701 attgaagtga atatgattga catcacttac cgagagtatc tggaaaacat gaatgataag
     8761 cgcccccctc gaattatcaa aacaatcgcc tctaagactc agagtatcaa aaagtactca
     8821 accgacattc tgggaaacct gtatgaggtg aagagcaaaa agcaccctca gattatcaaa
     8881 aagggctaac cgggcttctc ctcaaccatg gcgatatcgg atccgaattc gagctccgtc
     8941 gacaagcttg cggccgcact cgagcaccac caccaccacc actgagatcc ggctgctaac
     9001 aaagcccgaa aggaagctga gttggctgct gccaccgctg agcaataact agcataaccc
     9061 cttggggcct ctaaacgggt cttgaggggt tttttgctga aagga
//
