[The description below was written by a language model from this plasmid's Addgene catalogue record and the feature table of its GenBank file.]
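Description:
p6XHis_NLS-SaCas9 is a 9.1 kb bacterial expression plasmid built on the pET-32 Ek/LIC backbone for producing recombinant Staphylococcus aureus Cas9 (SaCas9) in E. coli. It replicates from a pBR322/ColE1-type origin accompanied by the bom region and the rop gene, is selected with ampicillin through the bla (AmpR) cassette, and also carries an f1 phage origin. The catalogue lists it as high copy, although the annotated rop gene is normally associated with copy-number restraint. A lacI gene under its own promoter supplies lac repressor.

The expression cassette is driven by the T7lac arrangement: a T7 promoter followed directly by a lac operator, then the T7 gene 10 ribosome binding site. Transcription therefore depends on a host supplying T7 RNA polymerase, such as a DE3 lysogen (the record names Rosetta 2(DE3)), and is relieved from repression by IPTG. The SaCas9 coding region was inserted by ligation-independent cloning. The open reading frame begins with vector-derived fusion partners in series: thioredoxin (TrxA), commonly used to improve solubility, a 6xHis tag, a thrombin cleavage site, an S-Tag and an enterokinase cleavage site. These are followed by an SV40 large T antigen nuclear localization signal and SaCas9. A second 6xHis element is annotated downstream of SaCas9, before the T7 terminator, though the record does not say whether it is translated in frame with the nuclease.

The His tag allows metal-affinity purification, and the protease sites allow removal of the N-terminal fusion partners while leaving the NLS attached to the nuclease. According to the associated publication title, the purified protein serves to assemble Cas9 ribonucleoproteins for selection-free genome editing in protozoan parasites.
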