Addgene plasmid #101086: p6XHis_NLS-SaCas9
Purpose: Express SaCas9 in bacteria with a 6xHis tag for purification
Depositing lab: Rick Tarleton. Depositing organization: University of Georgia. Publication: Rapid, Selection-Free, High-Efficiency Genome Editing in Protozoan Parasites Using CRISPR-Cas9 Ribonucleoproteins. Soares Medeiros LC, South L, Peng D, Bustamante JM, Wang W, Bunkofske M, Perumal N, Sanchez-Valdez F, Tarleton RL. MBio. 2017 Nov 7;8(6). pii: e01788-17. doi: 10.1128/mBio.01788-17. PubMed 29114029.
Backbone
  Vector backbone: pET-32 EK/LIC
  Vector type: Bacterial Expression, CRISPR
Growth in bacteria
  Bacterial resistance: Ampicillin, 100 μg/mL
  Growth temperature: 30°C
  Growth strain: DH5alpha
  Growth instructions: Use strain Rosetta 2(DE3) for expression.
  Copy number: High Copy
Gene/Insert
  Gene/Insert name: CRISPR-associated protein Cas9/Csn1 (alt names: SaCas9; SauCas9)
  Species: Staphylococcus aureus subsp. aureus
  Insert size (bp): 3192
  GenBank ID: CCK74173.1
  Promoter: T7lac
  Tag / fusion protein: TrxA-6xHis-STag (N terminal on insert)
  Cloning method: Ligation Independent Cloning
  Sequencing primers: 5′ TAATACGACTCACTATAGGG; 3′ GCTAGTTATTGCTCAGCGG
Terms and licenses: Academic/Nonprofit Terms; Industry Terms: Not Available to Industry
Depositor comments: Entrez Gene ID CCK74173.1
How to cite: p6XHis_NLS-SaCas9 was a gift from Rick Tarleton (Addgene plasmid # 101086 ; http://n2t.net/addgene:101086 ; RRID:Addgene_101086)
